>Addgene plasmid #14091 | pLenti-lox-GFP shRNA p19-2 | addgene partial sequence | sequence record 20233 | H1 5'-tcgctatgtgttctgggaaa-3'
GGGATCTTATAAGTTCTGTATGAGACCACAGATCCCCCACCGGAATCCTGGACCAGTTCAAGAGACAGGT
CCAGGATTCCGGTGTTTTTGGAACTCTAGGTCGACGGTATCGATAAGCTCGCTTCACAAGATTCCAGCAG
GTCGAGGGACCTAACAACTTCCTATAGCATACATTATACGAAGTTATATTAAGGGCTCCAAGCTTAAGCG
GCCGCGTGGATAACCGAATTACCGCCATGCATTAGTTATTAATAATAATCAATTACGGGGTCATTACTTC
ATAGCCCATACATGGAGTTCCGCGTTACATAACTTACGGTAAATGGCCCGCCCGGCTGACCGCCCAGCGA
CCCCC
