[The description below was written by a language model from this plasmid's Addgene catalogue record.]
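Description:
pLenti-lox-GFP shRNA p19-2 is a lentiviral RNAi construct built on the pLL3.7 (LentiLox) backbone, which is listed at about 8 kb without insert. It is designed to knock down mouse p19ARF, one of the products of the Cdkn2a (Ink4a/Arf) locus. It is classed as a mammalian expression, lentiviral, RNAi and Cre/Lox vector. In bacteria it is maintained as a high-copy plasmid under ampicillin selection, and the recommended host is a recombination-deficient strain, as is usual for plasmids carrying repeated lentiviral LTR sequences.

The payload is a short hairpin of about 50 bp, the second of the p19ARF-targeting shRNAs as the name indicates, cloned between BglII and XhoI sites. The record does not say whether those sites survived cloning. The promoter arrangement departs from the parental vector. pLL3.7 normally drives hairpins from its U6 promoter, but here the shRNA was moved together with its H1 promoter from a pSIRIP-puro vector, so the hairpin is transcribed from H1, an RNA polymerase III promoter suited to producing short, defined transcripts. This is also why an H1 primer is used for sequencing.

The construct name points to a GFP reporter and lox sites from the LentiLox backbone. GFP would serve to mark transduced cells, and the Cre/Lox classification indicates recombinase-responsive elements, but no feature table is provided, so their exact placement and the promoter driving GFP are not documented here. The plasmid is used as a transfer vector for stable Arf silencing in mouse cells, in work on cell cycle re-entry after acute loss of retinoblastoma gene function.
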