Addgene plasmid #14091: pLenti-lox-GFP shRNA p19-2
Depositing lab: Tyler Jacks. Depositing organization: Massachusetts Institute of Technology. Publication: Acute mutation of retinoblastoma gene function is sufficient for cell cycle re-entry. Sage J, Miller AL, Perez-Mancera PA, Wysocki JM, Jacks T. Nature. 2003 Jul 10. 424(6945):223-8. 10.1038/nature01764 PubMed 12853964.
Backbone
  Vector backbone: pLL3.7
  Backbone manufacturer: Available from Addgene (#11795)
  Backbone size w/o insert (bp): 8000
  Vector type: Mammalian Expression, Lentiviral, RNAi, Cre/Lox
Growth in bacteria
  Bacterial resistance: Ampicillin, 100 μg/mL
  Growth temperature: 37°C
  Growth strain: Stbl3
  Copy number: High Copy
Gene/Insert
  Gene/Insert name: p19 ARF shRNA -2 (alt names: p19ARF; ARF-INK4a)
  Species: M. musculus (mouse)
  Insert size (bp): 50
  Entrez Gene: Cdkn2a (a.k.a. ARF-INK4a, Arf, INK4a-ARF, Ink4a/Arf, MTS1, Pctr1, p16, p16(INK4a), p16INK4a, p19<ARF>, p19ARF)
  Cloning method: Restriction Enzyme; 5′ cloning site BglII (unknown if destroyed); 3′ cloning site XhoI (unknown if destroyed)
  Sequencing primers: 5′ H1
Terms and licenses: Academic/Nonprofit Terms; Industry Terms: Not Available to Industry
Depositor comments: p19 ARF shRNA expressed from a lentiviral vector. The p19 ARF shRNA together with the H1 promoter was cloned from pSIRIP-puro into pLL3.7. Therefore, although the shRNA is normally expressed from the U6 promoter of pLL3.7, p19-ARF shRNA is expressed here from the H1 promoter.
How to cite: pLenti-lox-GFP shRNA p19-2 was a gift from Tyler Jacks (Addgene plasmid # 14091 ; http://n2t.net/addgene:14091 ; RRID:Addgene_14091)
